Addgene plasmid #172909: pGP-pcDNA3.1 Puro-CAG-Voltron2
Purpose: Mammalian expression of voltage sensor
Depositing lab: GENIE Project. Depositing organization: HHMI, Janelia Research Campus. Publication: Sensitivity optimization of a rhodopsin-based fluorescent voltage indicator. Abdelfattah AS, Zheng J, Singh A, Huang YC, Reep D, Tsegaye G, Tsang A, Arthur BJ, Rehorova M, Olson CVL, Shuai Y, Zhang L, Fu TM, Milkie DE, Moya MV, Weber TD, Lemire AL, Baker CA, Falco N, Zheng Q, Grimm JB, Yip MC, Walpita D, Chase M, Campagnola L, Murphy GJ, Wong AM, Forest CR, Mertz J, Economo MN, Turner GC, Koyama M, Lin BJ, Betzig E, Novak O, Lavis LD, Svoboda K, Korff W, Chen TW, Schreiter ER, Hasseman JP, Kolb I. Neuron. 2023 Mar 28:S0896-6273(23)00205-2. doi: 10.1016/j.neuron.2023.03.009. PubMed 37015225.
Backbone
  Vector backbone: pcDNA3.1
  Vector type: Mammalian Expression
Growth in bacteria
  Bacterial resistance: Ampicillin, 100 μg/mL
  Growth temperature: 37°C
  Growth strain: DH5alpha
  Copy number: High Copy
Gene/Insert
  Gene/Insert name: Voltron2 (alt names: Voltron2 insert; variant 421.2096)
  Species: Synthetic
  Insert size (bp): 1659
  Mutation: A122D
  Promoter: CAG
  Cloning method: Gibson Cloning
  Sequencing primers: 5′ GGTTCGGCTTCTGGCGTGTGACC; 3′ TTAAAGCAGCGTATCCACAT
Terms and licenses: Academic/Nonprofit Terms; Industry Terms: Not Available to Industry
Depositor comments: Please visit https://doi.org/10.1101/2021.11.09.467909 for bioRxiv preprint.
How to cite: pGP-pcDNA3.1 Puro-CAG-Voltron2 was a gift from GENIE Project (Addgene plasmid # 172909 ; http://n2t.net/addgene:172909 ; RRID:Addgene_172909)
