[The description below was written by a language model from this plasmid's Addgene catalogue record and pLannotate feature annotations shown in this document.]
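Description:
pGP-pcDNA3.1 Puro-CAG-Voltron2 is a 7,755 nt mammalian expression plasmid built on a pcDNA3.1 backbone and used to express the voltage sensor Voltron2 in cultured mammalian cells. It is maintained in E. coli through a high-copy ColE1/pUC-type origin with ampicillin selection (AmpR under its own bla promoter). It also carries an f1 origin and residual lac promoter/operator sequences typical of this vector family. For selection in mammalian cells, an SV40 enhancer/early promoter drives the puromycin N-acetyltransferase gene, terminated by an SV40 poly(A) signal. A short ble fragment annotated just downstream of PuroR is most likely a remnant of an earlier resistance cassette.

The payload is a synthetic 1,659 bp Voltron2 open reading frame, recorded as carrying the A122D mutation, under the CAG promoter. The feature table shows the CAG components as a CMV enhancer followed by the chicken β-actin/rabbit β-globin chimeric intron, which spans the sequence origin. The short HBB hit just after it probably reflects the β-globin-derived end of this promoter region rather than a separate gene. The annotation software identifies only the C-terminal portion of the insert: a HaloTag domain, which covalently binds chloroalkane-linked ligands such as synthetic fluorescent dyes, followed by a short KCNJ2 (Kir2.1) fragment of the kind commonly used as a membrane trafficking or export signal. The upstream portion of the coding region is not annotated. From the associated publication title it should correspond to the rhodopsin-based voltage-sensing domain, whose voltage-dependent state modulates fluorescence of the HaloTag-bound dye. Transcripts end at a bGH poly(A) signal.
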