Features (pLannotate 1.2.2; 19 found; start..end, strand, type, name):
     53..187     +  CDS            HBB: HBB_COLGU - Experimental evidence at transcript level: Swiss-Prot protein existence level 2. Involved in oxygen transport from the lung to the various peripheral tissues. From Colobus guereza (Mantled guereza) (Eastern black-and-white colobus monkey).
    896..1777    +  CDS            HaloTag®: modified bacterial dehalogenase that forms covalent bonds with chloroalkane derivatives
   1790..1849    +  CDS            KCNJ2 (fragment): KCNJ2_HUMAN - Also known as IRK1. Experimental evidence at protein level: Swiss-Prot protein existence level 1. Probably participates in establishing action potential waveform and excitability of neuronal and muscle tissues. Inward rectifier potassium channels are characterized by a greater tendency to allow potassium to flow into the cell rather than out of it. Their voltage dependence is regulated by the concentration of extracellular potassium; as external potassium is raised, the voltage range of the channel opening shifts to more positive voltages. The inward rectification is mainly due t
   1993..2217    +  polyA_signal   bGH poly(A) signal: bovine growth hormone polyadenylation signal
   2221..2242    +  promoter       SV40 promoter (fragment): SV40 enhancer and early promoter
   2263..2691    +  rep_origin     f1 ori (sequence partly withheld): f1 bacteriophage origin of replication; arrow indicates direction of (+) strand synthesis
   2705..3034    +  promoter       SV40 promoter: SV40 enhancer and early promoter
   3045..3644    +  CDS            PuroR: puromycin N-acetyltransferase; pac from Streptomyces alboniger; confers resistance to puromycin
   3651..3809    +  CDS            ble (fragment): BLE_KLEPN - Experimental evidence at protein level: Swiss-Prot protein existence level 1. Binding protein with a strong affinity to the bleomycin family of antibiotics. Binds to CL990; an antimitotic-antibiotic compound. From Klebsiella pneumoniae.
   3804..3925    +  polyA_signal   SV40 poly(A) signal: SV40 polyadenylation signal
   3998..4014    -  protein_bind   lac operator: The lac repressor binds to the lac operator to inhibit transcription in E. coli. This inhibition can be relieved by adding lactose or isopropyl-β-D-thiogalactopyranoside (IPTG). lac repressor encoded by lacI
   4022..4052    -  promoter       lac promoter: promoter for the E. coli lac operon
   4067..4088    -  protein_bind   CAP binding site: CAP binding activates transcription in the presence of cAMP. E. coli catabolite activator protein
   4101..4193    -  CDS            lacI (fragment): lac repressor; lacI; The lac repressor binds to the lac operator to inhibit transcription in E. coli. This inhibition can be relieved by adding lactose or isopropyl-β-D-thiogalactopyranoside (IPTG).
   4376..4964    -  rep_origin     ori: high-copy-number ColE1/pMB1/pBR322/pUC origin of replication
   5135..5995    -  CDS            AmpR: β-lactamase; bla; confers resistance to ampicillin, carbenicillin, and related antibiotics
   5996..6100    -  promoter       AmpR promoter: bla
   6132..6511    +  enhancer       CMV enhancer: human cytomegalovirus immediate early enhancer
   6788..49      +  intron         chimeric intron (across the origin): chimera between introns from chicken β-actin and rabbit β-globin
>Addgene plasmid #172909 | pGP-pcDNA3.1 Puro-CAG-Voltron2 | addgene full sequence | sequence record 341195 | Addgene NGS Result
CTCTAGAGCCTCTGCTAACCATGTTCATGCCTTCTTCTTTTTCCTACAGCTCCTGGGCAACGTGCTGGTT
ATTGTGCTGTCTCATCATTTTGGCAAAGAATTCCTCGAGGAATTCACTCCTCAGGTGCAGGCTGCCTATC
AGAAGGTGGTGGCTGGTGTGGCCAATGCCCTGGCTCACAAATACCACTGAGATCTGCATGAGCTAGCCGC
CACCATGGCTGACGTGGAAACCGAGACCGGCATGATTGCACAGTGGATTGTCTTTGCTATTATGGCTGCT
GCTGCTATTGCTTTTGGAGTGGCTGTGCACTTTCGGCCTTCAGAGCTGAAGAGCGCATACTATATCAACA
TTGCCATCTGCACTATCGCCGCTACCGCTTACTATGCAATGGCCGTGAACTACCAGGACCTGACAATGAA
TGGTGAAAGGCAGGTGGTCTACGCAAGATATATTAACTGGGTGCTGACCACACCACTGCTCCTGCTCGAT
CTCATCGTCATGACCAAGATGGGCGGAGTGATGATTTCTTGGGTCATCGGCGCAGACATTTTCATGATCG
TGTTTGGTATTCTGGGCGACTTCGAGGATGAACACAAGTTCAAATGGGTGTACTTTATCGCTGGATGTGT
GATGCAGGCAGTCCTGACATACGGGATGTATAACGCCACTTGGAAAGACGATCTGAAGAAAAGCCCCGAG
TACCATAGCTCCTATGTCAGTCTGCTCGTCTTCCTGTCAATCCTCTGGGTGTTTTATCCTGTCGTGTGGG
CTTTCGGGTCTGGTAGTGGCGTGCTGTCCGTCGACAATGAGGCCATTCTCATGGGAATCCTGGATGTGCT
CGCTAAGCCACTGTTTGGAATGGGGTGCCTCATTGCCCATGAGACTATCTTCAAGATCGGTACTGGCTTT
CCATTCGACCCCCATTATGTGGAAGTCCTGGGCGAGCGCATGCACTACGTCGATGTTGGTCCGCGCGATG
GCACCCCTGTGCTGTTCCTGCACGGTAACCCGACCTCCTCCTACGTGTGGCGCAACATCATCCCGCATGT
TGCACCGACCCATCGCTGCATTGCTCCAGACCTGATCGGTATGGGCAAATCCGACAAACCAGACCTGGGT
TATTTCTTCGACGACCACGTCCGCTTCATGGATGCCTTCATCGAAGCCCTGGGTCTGGAAGAGGTCGTCC
TGGTCATTCACGACTGGGGCTCCGCTCTGGGTTTCCACTGGGCCAAGCGCAATCCAGAGCGCGTCAAAGG
TATTGCATTTATGGAGTTCATCCGCCCTATCCCGACCTGGGACGAATGGCCAGAATTTGCCCGCGAGACC
TTCCAGGCCTTCCGCACCACCGACGTCGGCCGCAAGCTGATCATCGATCAGAACGTTTTTATCGAGGGTA
CGCTGCCGATGGGTGTCGTCCGCCCGCTGACTGAAGTCGAGATGGACCATTACCGCGAGCCGTTCCTGAA
TCCTGTTGACCGCGAGCCACTGTGGCGCTTCCCAAACGAGCTGCCAATCGCCGGTGAGCCAGCGAACATC
GTCGCGCTGGTCGAAGAATACATGGACTGGCTGCACCAGTCCCCTGTCCCGAAGCTGCTGTTCTGGGGCA
CCCCAGGCGTTCTGATCCCACCGGCCGAAGCCGCTCGCCTGGCCAAAAGCCTGCCTAACTGCAAGGCTGT
GGACATCGGCCCGGGTCTGAATCTGCTGCAAGAAGACAACCCGGACCTGATCGGCAGCGAGATCGCGCGC
TGGCTGTCGACGCTCGAGATTTCCGGCGAGCCAACCACTAAGAGCAGGATCACCAGCGAGGGCGAGTACA
TCCCCCTGGACCAGATCGACATCAACGTGTTCTGCTACGAGAACGAGGTGTAATGAAAGCTTGGTACCGA
GCTCGGATCCACTATCCAGTGTGGTGGAATTCTGCAGATATCCAGCACAGTGGCGGCCGCTCGAGTCTAG
AGGGCCCGTTTAAACCCGCTGATCAGCCTCGACTGTGCCTTCTAGTTGCCAGCCATCTGTTGTTTGCCCC
TCCCCCGTGCCTTCCTTGACCCTGGAAGGTGCCACTCCCACTGTCCTTTCCTAATAAAATGAGGAAATTG
CATCGCATTGTCTGAGTAGGTGTCATTCTATTCTGGGGGGTGGGGTGGGGCAGGACAGCAAGGGGGAGGA
TTGGGAAGACAATAGCAGGCATGCTGGGGATGCGGTGGGCTCTATGGCTTCTGAGGCGGAAAGAACCAGC
TGGGGCTCTAGGGGGTATCCCC
[124 nt withheld, positions 2263-2386]
C
[91 nt withheld, positions 2388-2478]
A
[49 nt withheld, positions 2480-2528]
CCTTTGACGTTGGAGTCCACGTTCTTT
[37 nt withheld, positions 2556-2592]
ACCCTATCTCGGTCTATTCTTTTGATTTATAAGGGATTTTGCCGATTTCGGCCTATTGGTTAAAAAATGA
GCTGATTTAACAAAAATTTAACGCGAATTAATTCTGTGGAATGTGTGTCAGTTAGGGTGTGGAAAGTCCC
CAGGCTCCCCAGCAGGCAGAAGTATGCAAAGCATGCATCTCAATTAGTCAGCAACCAGGTGTGGAAAGTC
CCCAGGCTCCCCAGCAGGCAGAAGTATGCAAAGCATGCATCTCAATTAGTCAGCAACCATAGTCCCGCCC
CTAACTCCGCCCATCCCGCCCCTAACTCCGCCCAGTTCCGCCCATTCTCCGCCCCATGGCTGACTAATTT
TTTTTATTTATGCAGAGGCCGAGGCCGCCTCTGCCTCTGAGCTATTCCAGAAGTAGTGAGGAGGCTTTTT
TGGAGGCCTAGGCTTTTGCAAAAAGCTCCCGCATGACCGAGTACAAGCCCACGGTGCGCCTCGCCACCCG
CGACGACGTCCCCAGGGCCGTACGCACCCTCGCCGCCGCGTTCGCCGACTACCCCGCCACGCGCCACACC
GTCGATCCGGACCGCCACATCGAGCGGGTCACCGAGCTGCAAGAACTCTTCCTCACGCGCGTCGGGCTCG
ACATCGGCAAGGTGTGGGTCGCGGACGACGGCGCCGCGGTGGCGGTCTGGACCACGCCGGAGAGCGTCGA
AGCGGGGGCGGTGTTCGCCGAGATCGGCCCGCGCATGGCCGAGTTGAGCGGTTCCCGGCTGGCCGCGCAG
CAACAGATGGAAGGCCTCCTGGCGCCGCACCGGCCCAAGGAGCCCGCGTGGTTCCTGGCCACCGTCGGCG
TCTCGCCCGACCACCAGGGCAAGGGTCTGGGCAGCGCCGTCGTGCTCCCCGGAGTGGAGGCGGCCGAGCG
CGCCGGGGTGCCCGCCTTCCTGGAGACCTCCGCGCCCCGCAACCTCCCCTTCTACGAGCGGCTCGGCTTC
ACCGTCACCGCCGACGTCGAGGTGCCCGAAGGACCGCGCACCTGGTGCATGACCCGCAAGCCCGGTGCCT
GATTCGAAATGACCGACCAAGCGACGCCCAACCTGCCATCACGAGATTTCGATTCCACCGCCGCCTTCTA
TGAAAGGTTGGGCTTCGGAATCGTTTTCCGGGACGCCGGCTGGATGATCCTCCAGCGCGGGGATCTCATG
CTGGAGTTCTTCGCCCACCCCAACTTGTTTATTGCAGCTTATAATGGTTACAAATAAAGCAATAGCATCA
CAAATTTCACAAATAAAGCATTTTTTTCACTGCATTCTAGTTGTGGTTTGTCCAAACTCATCAATGTATC
TTATCATGTCTGTATACCGTCGACCTCTAGCTAGAGCTTGGCGTAATCATGGTCATAGCTGTTTCCTGTG
TGAAATTGTTATCCGCTCACAATTCCACACAACATACGAGCCGGAAGCATAAAGTGTAAAGCCTGGGGTG
CCTAATGAGTGAGCTAACTCACATTAATTGCGTTGCGCTCACTGCCCGCTTTCCAGTCGGGAAACCTGTC
GTGCCAGCTGCATTAATGAATCGGCCAACGCGCGGGGAGAGGCGGTTTGCGTATTGGGCGCTCTTCCGCT
TCCTCGCTCACTGACTCGCTGCGCTCGGTCGTTCGGCTGCGGCGAGCGGTATCAGCTCACTCAAAGGCGG
TAATACGGTTATCCACAGAATCAGGGGATAACGCAGGAAAGAACATGTGAGCAAAAGGCCAGCAAAAGGC
CAGGAACCGTAAAAAGGCCGCGTTGCTGGCGTTTTTCCATAGGCTCCGCCCCCCTGACGAGCATCACAAA
AATCGACGCTCAAGTCAGAGGTGGCGAAACCCGACAGGACTATAAAGATACCAGGCGTTTCCCCCTGGAA
GCTCCCTCGTGCGCTCTCCTGTTCCGACCCTGCCGCTTACCGGATACCTGTCCGCCTTTCTCCCTTCGGG
AAGCGTGGCGCTTTCTCATAGCTCACGCTGTAGGTATCTCAGTTCGGTGTAGGTCGTTCGCTCCAAGCTG
GGCTGTGTGCACGAACCCCCCGTTCAGCCCGACCGCTGCGCCTTATCCGGTAACTATCGTCTTGAGTCCA
ACCCGGTAAGACACGACTTATCGCCACTGGCAGCAGCCACTGGTAACAGGATTAGCAGAGCGAGGTATGT
AGGCGGTGCTACAGAGTTCTTGAAGTGGTGGCCTAACTACGGCTACACTAGAAGAACAGTATTTGGTATC
TGCGCTCTGCTGAAGCCAGTTACCTTCGGAAAAAGAGTTGGTAGCTCTTGATCCGGCAAACAAACCACCG
CTGGTAGCGGTGGTTTTTTTGTTTGCAAGCAGCAGATTACGCGCAGAAAAAAAGGATCTCAAGAAGATCC
TTTGATCTTTTCTACGGGGTCTGACGCTCAGTGGAACGAAAACTCACGTTAAGGGATTTTGGTCATGAGA
TTATCAAAAAGGATCTTCACCTAGATCCTTTTAAATTAAAAATGAAGTTTTAAATCAATCTAAAGTATAT
ATGAGTAAACTTGGTCTGACAGTTACCAATGCTTAATCAGTGAGGCACCTATCTCAGCGATCTGTCTATT
TCGTTCATCCATAGTTGCCTGACTCCCCGTCGTGTAGATAACTACGATACGGGAGGGCTTACCATCTGGC
CCCAGTGCTGCAATGATACCGCGAGACCCACGCTCACCGGCTCCAGATTTATCAGCAATAAACCAGCCAG
CCGGAAGGGCCGAGCGCAGAAGTGGTCCTGCAACTTTATCCGCCTCCATCCAGTCTATTAATTGTTGCCG
GGAAGCTAGAGTAAGTAGTTCGCCAGTTAATAGTTTGCGCAACGTTGTTGCCATTGCTACAGGCATCGTG
GTGTCACGCTCGTCGTTTGGTATGGCTTCATTCAGCTCCGGTTCCCAACGATCAAGGCGAGTTACATGAT
CCCCCATGTTGTGCAAAAAAGCGGTTAGCTCCTTCGGTCCTCCGATCGTTGTCAGAAGTAAGTTGGCCGC
AGTGTTATCACTCATGGTTATGGCAGCACTGCATAATTCTCTTACTGTCATGCCATCCGTAAGATGCTTT
TCTGTGACTGGTGAGTACTCAACCAAGTCATTCTGAGAATAGTGTATGCGGCGACCGAGTTGCTCTTGCC
CGGCGTCAATACGGGATAATACCGCGCCACATAGCAGAACTTTAAAAGTGCTCATCATTGGAAAACGTTC
TTCGGGGCGAAAACTCTCAAGGATCTTACCGCTGTTGAGATCCAGTTCGATGTAACCCACTCGTGCACCC
AACTGATCTTCAGCATCTTTTACTTTCACCAGCGTTTCTGGGTGAGCAAAAACAGGAAGGCAAAATGCCG
CAAAAAAGGGAATAAGGGCGACACGGAAATGTTGAATACTCATACTCTTCCTTTTTCAATATTATTGAAG
CATTTATCAGGGTTATTGTCTCATGAGCGGATACATATTTGAATGTATTTAGAAAAATAAACAAATAGGG
GTTCCGCGCACATTTCCCCGAAAAGTGCCACCTGACGTCGACATTGATTATTGACTAGTTATTAATAGTA
ATCAATTACGGGGTCATTAGTTCATAGCCCATATATGGAGTTCCGCGTTACATAACTTACGGTAAATGGC
CCGCCTGGCTGACCGCCCAACGACCCCCGCCCATTGACGTCAATAATGACGTATGTTCCCATAGTAACGC
CAATAGGGACTTTCCATTGACGTCAATGGGTGGAGTATTTACGGTAAACTGCCCACTTGGCAGTACATCA
AGTGTATCATATGCCAAGTACGCCCCCTATTGACGTCAATGACGGTAAATGGCCCGCCTGGCATTATGCC
CAGTACATGACCTTATGGGACTTTCCTACTTGGCAGTACATCTACGTATTAGTCATCGCTATTACCATGG
TCGAGGTGAGCCCCACGTTCTGCTTCACTCTCCCCATCTCCCCCCCCTCCCCACCCCCAATTTTGTATTT
ATTTATTTTTTAATTATTTTGTGCAGCGATGGGGGCGGGGGGGGGGGGNGGSGCGCCRGGCGGGGSGGGG
SGGGGSGRGGGGSGGGGSGGGGSGRGGCGGAGAGGTGCGGCGGCAGCCAATCAGAGCGGCGCGCTCCGAA
AGTTTCCTTTTATGGCGAGGCGGCGGCGGCGGCGGCCCTATAAAAAGCGAAGCGCGCGGCGGGCGGGAGT
CGCTGCGCGCTGCCTTCGCCCCGTGCCCCGCTCCGCCGCCGCCTCGCGCCGCCCGCCCCGGCTCTGACTG
ACCGCGTTACTCCCACAGGTGAGCGGGCGGGACGGCCCTTCTCCTCCGGGCTGTAATTAGCGCTTGGTTT
AATGACGGCTTGTTTCTTTTCTGTGGCTGCGTGAAAGCCTTGAGGGGCTCCGGGAGGGCCCTTTGTGCGG
GGGGAGCGGCTCGGGGGGTGCGTGCGTGTGTGTGTGCGTGGGGAGCGCCGCGTGCGGCTCCGCGCTGCCC
GGCGGCTGTGAGCGCTGCGGGCGCGGCGCGGGGCTTTGTGCGCTCCGCAGTGTGCGCGAGGGGAGCGCGG
CCGGGGGCGGTGCCCCGCGGTGCGGGGGGGGCTGCGAGGGGAACAAAGGCTGCGTGCGGGGTGTGTGCGT
GGGGGGGTGAGCAGGGGGTGTGGGCGCGTCGGTCGGGCTGCAACCCCCCCTGCACCCCCCTCCCCGAGTT
GCTGAGCACGGCCCGGCTTCGGGTGCGGGGCTCCGTACGGGGCGTGGCGCGGGGCTCGCCGTGCCGGGCG
GGGGGTGGCGGCAGGTGGGGGTGCCGGGCGGGGCGGGGCCGCCTCGGGCCGGGGAGGGCTCGGGGGAGGG
GCGCGGCGGCCCCCGGAGCGCCGGCGGCTGTCGAGGCGCGGCGAGCCGCAGCCATTGCCTTTTATGGTAA
TCGTGCGAGAGGGCGCAGGGACTTCCTTTGTCCCAAATCTGTGCGGAGCCGAAATCTGGGAGGCGCCGCC
GCACCCCCTCTAGCGGGCGCGGGGCGAAGCGGTGCGGCGCCGGCAGGAAGGAAATGGGCGGGGAGGGCCT
TCGTGCGTCGCCGCGCCGCCGTCCCCTTCTCCCTCTCCAGCCTCGGGGCTGTCCGCGGGGGGACGGCTGC
CTTCGGGGGGGACGGGGCAGGGCGGGGTTCGGCTTCTGGCGTGTGACCGGCGG
